>Addgene plasmid #217331 | pCH4 (denAsCas12a-KRAB lenti) | addgene full sequence | sequence record 426761 | Addgene NGS Result
ATCTAGAATTAATTCCGTGTATTCTATAGTGTCACCTAAATCGTATGTGTATGATACATAAGGTTATGTA
TTAATTGTAGCCGCGTTCTAACGACAATATGTACAAGCCTAATTGTGTAGCATCTGGCTTACTGAAGCAG
ACCCTATCATCTCTCTCGTAAACTGCCGTCAGAGTCGGTTTGGTTGGACGAACCTTCTGAGTTTCTGGTA
ACGCCGTCCCGCACCCGGAAATGGTCAGCGAACCAATCAGCAGGGTCATCGCTAGCCAGATCCTCTACGC
CGGACGCATCGTGGCCGGCATCACCGGCGCCACAGGTGCGGTTGCTGGCGCCTATATCGCCGACATCACC
GATGGGGAAGATCGGGCTCGCCACTTCGGGCTCATGAGCGCTTGTTTCGGCGTGGGTATGGTGGCAGGCC
CCGTGGCCGGGGGACTGTTGGGCGCCATCTCCTTGCATGCACCATTCCTTGCGGCGGCGGTGCTCAACGG
CCTCAACCTACTACTGGGCTGCTTCCTAATGCAGGAGTCGCATAAGGGAGAGCGTCGAATGGTGCACTCT
CAGTACAATCTGCTCTGATGCCGCATAGTTAAGCCAGCCCCGACACCCGCCAACACCCGCTGACGCGCCC
TGACGGGCTTGTCTGCTCCCGGCATCCGCTTACAGACAAGCTGTGACCGTCTCCGGGAGCTGCATGTGTC
AGAGGTTTTCACCGTCATCACCGAAACGCGCGAGACGAAAGGGCCTCGTGATACGCCTATTTTTATAGGT
TAATGTCATGATAATAATGGTTTCTTAGACGTCAGGTGGCACTTTTCGGGGAAATGTGCGCGGAACCCCT
ATTTGTTTATTTTTCTAAATACATTCAAATATGTATCCGCTCATGAGACAATAACCCTGATAAATGCTTC
AATAATATTGAAAAAGGAAGAGTATGAGTATTCAACATTTCCGTGTCGCCCTTATTCCCTTTTTTGCGGC
ATTTTGCCTTCCTGTTTTTGCTCACCCAGAAACGCTGGTGAAAGTAAAAGATGCTGAAGATCAGTTGGGT
GCACGAGTGGGTTACATCGAACTGGATCTCAACAGCGGTAAGATCCTTGAGAGTTTTCGCCCCGAAGAAC
GTTTTCCAATGATGAGCACTTTTAAAGTTCTGCTATGTGGCGCGGTATTATCCCGTATTGACGCCGGGCA
AGAGCAACTCGGTCGCCGCATACACTATTCTCAGAATGACTTGGTTGAGTACTCACCAGTCACAGAAAAG
CATCTTACGGATGGCATGACAGTAAGAGAATTATGCAGTGCTGCCATAACCATGAGTGATAACACTGCGG
CCAACTTACTTCTGACAACGATCGGAGGACCGAAGGAGCTAACCGCTTTTTTGCACAACATGGGGGATCA
TGTAACTCGCCTTGATCGTTGGGAACCGGAGCTGAATGAAGCCATACCAAACGACGAGCGTGACACCACG
ATGCCTGTAGCAATGGCAACAACGTTGCGCAAACTATTAACTGGCGAACTACTTACTCTAGCTTCCCGGC
AACAATTAATAGACTGGATGGAGGCGGATAAAGTTGCAGGACCACTTCTGCGCTCGGCCCTTCCGGCTGG
CTGGTTTATTGCTGATAAATCTGGAGCCGGTGAGCGTGGGTCTCGCGGTATCATTGCAGCACTGGGGCCA
GATGGTAAGCCCTCCCGTATCGTAGTTATCTACACGACGGGGAGTCAGGCAACTATGGATGAACGAAATA
GACAGATCGCTGAGATAGGTGCCTCACTGATTAAGCATTGGTAACTGTCAGACCAAGTTTACTCATATAT
ACTTTAGATTGATTTAAAACTTCATTTTTAATTTAAAAGGATCTAGGTGAAGATCCTTTTTGATAATCTC
ATGACCAAAATCCCTTAACGTGAGTTTTCGTTCCACTGAGCGTCAGACCCCGTAGAAAAGATCAAAGGAT
CTTCTTGAGATCCTTTTTTTCTGCGCGTAATCTGCTGCTTGCAAACAAAAAAACCACCGCTACCAGCGGT
GGTTTGTTTGCCGGATCAAGAGCTACCAACTCTTTTTCCGAAGGTAACTGGCTTCAGCAGAGCGCAGATA
CCAAATACTGTTCTTCTAGTGTAGCCGTAGTTAGGCCACCACTTCAAGAACTCTGTAGCACCGCCTACAT
ACCTCGCTCTGCTAATCCTGTTACCAGTGGCTGCTGCCAGTGGCGATAAGTCGTGTCTTACCGGGTTGGA
CTCAAGACGATAGTTACCGGATAAGGCGCAGCGGTCGGGCTGAACGGGGGGTTCGTGCACACAGCCCAGC
TTGGAGCGAACGACCTACACCGAACTGAGATACCTACAGCGTGAGCTATGAGAAAGCGCCACGCTTCCCG
AAGGGAGAAAGGCGGACAGGTATCCGGTAAGCGGCAGGGTCGGAACAGGAGAGCGCACGAGGGAGCTTCC
AGGGGGAAACGCCTGGTATCTTTATAGTCCTGTCGGGTTTCGCCACCTCTGACTTGAGCGTCGATTTTTG
TGATGCTCGTCAGGGGGGCGGAGCCTATGGAAAAACGCCAGCAACGCGGCCTTTTTACGGTTCCTGGCCT
TTTGCTGGCCTTTTGCTCACATGTTCTTTCCTGCGTTATCCCCTGATTCTGTGGATAACCGTATTACCGC
CTTTGAGTGAGCTGATACCGCTCGCCGCAGCCGAACGACCGAGCGCAGCGAGTCAGTGAGCGAGGAAGCG
GAAGAGCGCCCAATACGCAAACCGCCTCTCCCCGCGCGTTGGCCGATTCATTAATGCAGCTGTGGAATGT
GTGTCAGTTAGGGTGTGGAAAGTCCCCAGGCTCCCCAGCAGGCAGAAGTATGCAAAGCATGCATCTCAAT
TAGTCAGCAACCAGGTGTGGAAAGTCCCCAGGCTCCCCAGCAGGCAGAAGTATGCAAAGCATGCATCTCA
ATTAGTCAGCAACCATAGTCCCGCCCCTAACTCCGCCCATCCCGCCCCTAACTCCGCCCAGTTCCGCCCA
TTCTCCGCCCCATGGCTGACTAATTTTTTTTATTTATGCAGAGGCCGAGGCCGCCTCGGCCTCTGAGCTA
TTCCAGAAGTAGTGAGGAGGCTTTTTTGGAGGCCTAGGCTTTTGCAAAAAGCTTGGACACAAGACAGGCT
TGCGAGATATGTTTGAGAATACCACTTTATCCCGCGTCAGGGAGAGGCAGTGCGTAAAAAGACGCGGACT
CATGTGAAATACTGGTTTTTAGTGCGCCAGATCTCTATAATCTCGCGCAACCTATTTTCCCCTCGAACAC
TTTTTAAGCCGTAGATAAACAGGCTGGGACACTTCACATGAGCGAAAAATACATCGTCACCTGGGACATG
TTGCAGATCCATGCACGTAAACTCGCAAGCCGACTGATGCCTTCTGAACAATGGAAAGGCATTATTGCCG
TAAGCCGTGGCGGTCTGTACCGGGTGCGTTACTGGCGCGTGAACTGGGTATTCGTCATGTCGATACCGTT
TGTATTTCCAGCTACGATCACGACAACCAGCGCGAGCTTAAAGTGCTGAAACGCGCAGAAGGCGATGGCG
AAGGCTTCATCGTTATTGATGACCTGGTGGATACCGGTGGTACTGCGGTTGCGATTCGTGAAATGTATCC
AAAAGCGCACTTTGTCACCATCTTCGCAAAACCGGCTGGTCGTCCGCTGGTTGATGACTATGTTGTTGAT
ATCCCGCAAGATACCTGGATTGAACAGCCGTGGGATATGGGCGTCGTATTCGTCCCGCCAATCTCCGGTC
GCTAATCTTTTCAACGCCTGGCACTGCCGGGCGTTGTTCTTTTTAACTTCAGGCGGGTTACAATAGTTTC
CAGTAAGTATTCTGGAGGCTGCATCCATGACACAGGCAAACCTGAGCGAAACCCTGTTCAAACCCCGCTT
TAAACATCCTGAAACCTCGACGCTAGTCCGCCGCTTTAATCACGGCGCACAACCGCCTGTGCAGTCGGCC
CTTGATGGTAAAACCATCCCTCACTGGTATCGCATGATTAACCGTCTGATGTGGATCTGGCGCGGCATTG
ACCCACGCGAAATCCTCGACGTCCAGGCACGTATTGTGATGAGCGATGCCGAACGTACCGACGATGATTT
ATACGATACGGTGATTGGCTACCGTGGCGGCAACTGGATTTATGAGTGGGCCCCGGATCTTTGTGAAGGA
ACCTTACTTCTGTGGTGTGACATAATTGGACAAACTACCTACAGAGATTTAAAGCTCTAAGGTAAATATA
AAATTTTTAAGTGTATAATGTGTTAAACTACTGATTCTAATTGTTTGTGTATTTTAGATTCCAACCTATG
GAACTGATGAATGGGAGCAGTGGTGGAATGCCTTTAATGAGGAAAACCTGTTTTGCTCAGAAGAAATGCC
ATCTAGTGATGATGAGGCTACTGCTGACTCTCAACATTCTACTCCTCCAAAAAAGAAGAGAAAGGTAGAA
GACCCCAAGGACTTTCCTTCAGAATTGCTAAGTTTTTTGAGTCATGCTGTGTTTAGTAATAGAACTCTTG
CTTGCTTTGCTATTTACACCACAAAGGAAAAAGCTGCACTGCTATACAAGAAAATTATGGAAAAATATTC
TGTAACCTTTATAAGTAGGCATAACAGTTATAATCATAACATACTGTTTTTTCTTACTCCACACAGGCAT
AGAGTGTCTGCTATTAATAACTATGCTCAAAAATTGTGTACCTTTAGCTTTTTAATTTGTAAAGGGGTTA
ATAAGGAATATTTGATGTATAGTGCCTTGACTAGAGATCATAATCAGCCATACCACATTTGTAGAGGTTT
TACTTGCTTTAAAAAACCTCCCACACCTCCCCCTGAACCTGAAACATAAAATGAATGCAATTGTTGTTGT
TAACTTGTTTATTGCAGCTTATAATGGTTACAAATAAAGCAATAGCATCACAAATTTCACAAATAAAGCA
TTTTTTTCACTGCATTCTAGTTGTGGTTTGTCCAAACTCATCAATGTATCTTATCATGTCTGGATCAACT
GGATAACTCAAGCTAACCAAAATCATCCCAAACTTCCCACCCCATACCCTATTACCACTGCCAATTACCT
GTGGTTTCATTTACTCTAAACCTGTGATTCCTCTGAATTATTTTCATTTTAAAGAAATTGTATTTGTTAA
ATATGTACTACAAACTTAGTAGTTGGAAGGGCTAATTCACTCCCAAAGAAGACAAGATATCCTTGATCTG
TGGATCTACCACACACAAGGCTACTTCCCTGATTAGCAGAACTACACACCAGGGCCAGGGGTCAGATATC
CACTGACCTTTGGATGGTGCTACAAGCTAGTACCAGTTGAGCCAGATAAGGTAGAAGAGGCCAATAAAGG
AGAGAACACCAGCTTGTTACACCCTGTGAGCCTGCATGGGATGGATGACCCGGAGAGAGAAGTGTTAGAG
TGGAGGTTTGACAGCCGCCTAGCATTTCATCACGTGGCCCGAGAGCTGCATCCGGAGTACTTCAAGAACT
GCTGATATCGAGCTTGCTACAAGGGACTTTCCGCTGGGGACTTTCCAGGGAGGCGTGGCCTGGGCGGGAC
TGGGGAGTGGCGAGCCCTCAGATCCTGCATATAAGCAGCTGCTTTTTGCCTGTACTGGGTCTCTCTGGTT
AGACCAGATCTGAGCCTGGGAGCTCTCTGGCTAACTAGGGAACCCACTGCTTAAGCCTCAATAAAGCTTG
CCTTGAGTGCTTCAAGTAGTGTGTGCCCGTCTGTTGTGTGACTCTGGTAACTAGAGATCCCTCAGACCCT
TTTAGTCAGTGTGGAAAATCTCTAGCAGTGGCGCCCGAACAGGGACTTGAAAGCGAAAGGGAAACCAGAG
GAGCTCTCTCGACGCAGGACTCGGCTTGCTGAAGCGCGCACGGCAAGAGGCGAGGGGCGGCGACTGGTGA
GTACGCCAAAAATTTTGACTAGCGGAGGCTAGAAGGAGAGAGATGGGTGCGAGAGCGTCAGTATTAAGCG
GGGGAGAATTAGATCGCGATGGGAAAAAATTCGGTTAAGGCCAGGGGGAAAGAAAAAATATAAATTAAAA
CATATAGTATGGGCAAGCAGGGAGCTAGAACGATTCGCAGTTAATCCTGGCCTGTTAGAAACATCAGAAG
GCTGTAGACAAATACTGGGACAGCTACAACCATCCCTTCAGACAGGATCAGAAGAACTTAGATCATTATA
TAATACAGTAGCAACCCTCTATTGTGTGCATCAAAGGATAGAGATAAAAGACACCAAGGAAGCTTTAGAC
AAGATAGAGGAAGAGCAAAACAAAAGTAAGACCACCGCACAGCAAGCGGCCGGCCGCTGATCTTCAGACC
TGGAGGAGGAGATATGAGGGACAATTGGAGAAGTGAATTATATAAATATAAAGTAGTAAAAATTGAACCA
TTAGGAGTAGCACCCACCAAGGCAAAGAGAAGAGTGGTGCAGAGAGAAAAAAGAGCAGTGGGAATAGGAG
CTTTGTTCCTTGGGTTCTTGGGAGCAGCAGGAAGCACTATGGGCGCAGCGTCAATGACGCTGACGGTACA
GGCCAGACAATTATTGTCTGGTATAGTGCAGCAGCAGAACAATTTGCTGAGGGCTATTGAGGCGCAACAG
CATCTGTTGCAACTCACAGTCTGGGGCATCAAGCAGCTCCAGGCAAGAATCCTGGCTGTGGAAAGATACC
TAAAGGATCAACAGCTCCTGGGGATTTGGGGTTGCTCTGGAAAACTCATTTGCACCACTGCTGTGCCTTG
GAATGCTAGTTGGAGTAATAAATCTCTGGAACAGATTTGGAATCACACGACCTGGATGGAGTGGGACAGA
GAAATTAACAATTACACAAGCTTAATACACTCCTTAATTGAAGAATCGCAAAACCAGCAAGAAAAGAATG
AACAAGAATTATTGGAATTAGATAAATGGGCAAGTTTGTGGAATTGGTTTAACATAACAAATTGGCTGTG
GTATATAAAATTATTCATAATGATAGTAGGAGGCTTGGTAGGTTTAAGAATAGTTTTTGCTGTACTTTCT
ATAGTGAATAGAGTTAGGCAGGGATATTCACCATTATCGTTTCAGACCCACCTCCCAACCCCGAGGGGAC
CCGACAGGCCCGAAGGAATAGAAGAAGAAGGTGGAGAGAGAGACAGAGACAGATCCATTCGATTAGTGAA
CGGATCTCGACGGTATCGCCAAATGGCAGTATTCATCCACAATTTTAAAAGAAAAGGGGGGATTGGGGGG
TACAGTGCAGGGGAAAGAATAGTAGACATAATAGCAACAGACATACAAACTAAAGAATTACAAAAACAAA
TTACAAAAATTCAAAATTTTCGGGTTTATTACAGGGACAGCAGAGATCCAGTTTGGATCGATAAGCTTGA
TATCGAATTCGGGAGGTGGTCCCTGCAGTTACGCCAATGATAACCCCCGCCAGAAAAATCTTAGTAGCCT
TCCCTTTTTGTTTTCCGTGCCCCAACTCGGCGGATTGACTCGGCCCCTTCCGGAAACACCCGAATCAACT
TCTAGTCAAATTATTGTTCACGCCGCAATGACCCACCCCTGGCCCGCGTCTGTGGAACTGACCCCTGGTG
TACAGGAGAGTTCGCTGCTGAAAGTGGTCCCAAAGGGGTACTAGTTTTTAAGCTCCCAACTCCCCCTCCC
CCAGCGTCTGGAGGATTCCACACCCTCGCACCGCAGGGGCGAGGAAGTGGGCGGAGTCCGGTTTTGGCGC
CAGCCGCTGAGGCTGCCAAGCAGAAAAGCCACCGCTGAGGAGACTCCGGTCACTGTCCTCGCCCCGCCTC
CCCCTTCCCTCCCCTTGGGGACCACCGGGCGCCACGCCGCGAACGGTAAGTGCCGCGGTCGTCGGCGCCT
CCGCCCTCCCCCTAGGGCCCCAATTCCCAGCGGGCGCGGCGCGCGGCCCCGCGCGCAGCTCCCGGCTCCC
TCCCCCTTCGGATGTGGCTTGAGCTGTAGGCGCGGAGTCCTGCAGCCCCGATAAAATAAAAGATTTTATT
TAGTCTCCAGAAAAAGGGGGGAATGAAAGACCCCACCTGTAGGTTTGGCAAGCTAGCTGCAGTAACGCCA
TTTTGCAAGGCATGGAAAAATACCAAACCAAGAATAGAGAAGTTCAGATCAAGGGCGGGTACATGAAAAT
AGCTAACGTTGGGCCAAACAGGATATCTGCGGTGAGCAGTTTCGGCCCCGGCCCGGGGCCAAGAACAGAT
GGTCACCGCAGTTTCGGCCCCGGCCCGAGGCCAAGAACAGATGGTCCCCAGATATGGCCCAACCCTCAGC
AGTTTCTTAAGACCCATCAGATGTTTCCAGGCTCCCCCAAGGACCTGAAATGACCCTGCGCCTTATTTGA
ATTAACCAATCAGCCTGCTTCTCGCTTCTGTTCGCGCGCTTCTGCTTCCCGAGCTCTATAAAAGAGCTCA
CAACCCCTCACTCGGCGCGCCAGTCCTCCGACAGACTGAGTCGCCCGGGGGGGATCTGGAGCTCTCGAGA
ATTCTCACGCGTGCCACCATGCCTGCTGCTAAACGTGTTAAGCTTGATGGGGGTAGCCCGGCAGCCAAGA
GAGTCAAACTCGACGGCGGCTCCCCAGCGGCAAAAAGGGTGAAACTAGACGGGGGTAGCCCCGCCGCGAA
GCGTGTAAAGCTGGATGGAGGATCGCCTGCGGCTAAGCGAGTCAAATTAGACGGTGGGTCACCGGCTGCA
AAGCGCGTCAAATTGGATGCTAGCGGCACACAGTTCGAGGGCTTTACCAACCTGTATCAGGTGAGCAAGA
CACTGCGGTTTGAGCTGATCCCACAGGGCAAGACCCTGAAGCACATCCAGGAGCAGGGCTTCATCGAGGA
GGACAAGGCCCGCAATGATCACTACAAGGAGCTGAAGCCCATCATCGATCGGATCTACAAGACCTATGCC
GACCAGTGCCTGCAGCTGGTGCAGCTGGATTGGGAGAACCTGAGCGCCGCCATCGACTCCTATAGAAAGG
AGAAAACCGAGGAGACAAGGAACGCCCTGATCGAGGAGCAGGCCACATATCGCAATGCCATCCACGACTA
CTTCATCGGCCGGACAGACAACCTGACCGATGCCATCAATAAGAGACACGCCGAGATCTACAAGGGCCTG
TTCAAGGCCGAGCTGTTTAATGGCAAGGTGCTGAAGCAGCTGGGCACCGTGACCACAACCGAGCACGAGA
ACGCCCTGCTGCGGAGCTTCGACAAGTTTACAACCTACTTCTCCGGCTTTTATAGAAACAGGAAGAACGT
GTTCAGCGCCGAGGATATCAGCACAGCCATCCCACACCGCATCGTGCAGGACAACTTCCCCAAGTTTAAG
GAGAATTGTCACATCTTCACACGCCTGATCACCGCCGTGCCCAGCCTGCGGGAGCACTTTGAGAACGTGA
AGAAGGCCATCGGCATCTTCGTGAGCACCTCCATCGAGGAGGTGTTTTCCTTCCCTTTTTATAACCAGCT
GCTGACACAGACCCAGATCGACCTGTATAACCAGCTGCTGGGAGGAATCTCTCGGGAGGCAGGCACCGAG
AAGATCAAGGGCCTGAACGAGGTGCTGAATCTGGCCATCCAGAAGAATGATGAGACAGCCCACATCATCG
CCTCCCTGCCACACAGATTCATCCCCCTGTTTAAGCAGATCCTGTCCGATAGGAACACCCTGTCTTTCAT
CCTGGAGGAGTTTAAGAGCGACGAGGAAGTGATCCAGTCCTTCTGCAAGTACAAGACACTGCTGAGAAAC
GAGAACGTGCTGGAGACAGCCGAGGCCCTGTTTAACGAGCTGAACAGCATCGACCTGACACACATCTTCA
TCAGCCACAAGAAGCTGGAGACAATCAGCAGCGCCCTGTGCGACCACTGGGATACACTGAGGAATGCCCT
GTATGAGCGGAGAATCTCCGAGCTGACAGGCAAGATCACCAAGTCTGCCAAGGAGAAGGTGCAGCGCAGC
CTGAAGCACGAGGATATCAACCTGCAGGAGATCATCTCTGCCGCAGGCAAGGAGCTGAGCGAGGCCTTCA
AGCAGAAAACCAGCGAGATCCTGTCCCACGCACACGCCGCCCTGGATCAGCCACTGCCTACAACCCTGAA
GAAGCAGGAGGAGAAGGAGATCCTGAAGTCTCAGCTGGACAGCCTGCTGGGCCTGTACCACCTGCTGGAC
TGGTTTGCCGTGGATGAGTCCAACGAGGTGGACCCCGAGTTCTCTGCCCGGCTGACCGGCATCAAGCTGG
AGATGGAGCCTTCTCTGAGCTTCTACAACAAGGCCAGAAATTATGCCACCAAGAAGCCCTACTCCGTGGA
GAAGTTCAAGCTGAACTTTCAGATGCCTACACTGGCCAGAGGCTGGGACGTGAATAGAGAGAAGAACAAT
GGCGCCATCCTGTTTGTGAAGAACGGCCTGTACTATCTGGGCATCATGCCAAAGCAGAAGGGCAGGTATA
AGGCCCTGAGCTTCGAGCCCACAGAGAAAACCAGCGAGGGCTTTGATAAGATGTACTATGACTACTTCCC
TGATGCCGCCAAGATGATCCCAAAGTGCAGCACCCAGCTGAAGGCCGTGACAGCCCACTTTCAGACCCAC
ACAACCCCCATCCTGCTGTCCAACAATTTCATCGAGCCTCTGGAGATCACAAAGGAGATCTACGACCTGA
ACAATCCTGAGAAGGAGCCAAAGAAGTTTCAGACAGCCTACGCCAAGAAAACCGGCGACCAGAAGGGCTA
CAGAGAGGCCCTGTGCAAGTGGATCGACTTCACAAGGGATTTTCTGTCCAAGTATACCAAGACAACCTCT
ATCGATCTGTCTAGCCTGCGGCCATCCTCTCAGTATAAGGACCTGGGCGAGTACTATGCCGAGCTGAATC
CCCTGCTGTACCACATCAGCTTCCAGAGAATCGCCGAGAAGGAGATCATGGATGCCGTGGAGACAGGCAA
GCTGTACCTGTTCCAGATCTATAACAAGGACTTTGCCAAGGGCCACCACGGCAAGCCTAATCTGCACACA
CTGTATTGGACCGGCCTGTTTTCTCCAGAGAACCTGGCCAAGACAAGCATCAAGCTGAATGGCCAGGCCG
AGCTGTTCTACCGCCCTAAGTCCAGGATGAAGAGGATGGCACACCGGCTGGGAGAGAAGATGCTGAACAA
GAAGCTGAAGGATCAGAAAACCCCAATCCCCGACACCCTGTACCAGGAGCTGTACGACTATGTGAATCAC
AGACTGTCCCACGACCTGTCTGATGAGGCCAGGGCCCTGCTGCCCAACGTGATCACCAAGGAGGTGTCTC
ACGAGATCATCAAGGATAGGCGCTTTACCAGCGACAAGTTCTTTTTCCACGTGCCTATCACACTGAACTA
TCAGGCCGCCAATTCCCCATCTAAGTTCAACCAGAGGGTGAATGCCTACCTGAAGGAGCACCCCGAGACA
CCTATCATCGGCATCGCCCGGGGCGAGAGAAACCTGATCTATATCACAGTGATCGACTCCACCGGCAAGA
TCCTGGAGCAGCGGAGCCTGAACACCATCCAGCAGTTTGATTACCAGAAGAAGCTGGACAACAGGGAGAA
GGAGAGGGTGGCAGCAAGGCAGGCCTGGTCTGTGGTGGGCACAATCAAGGATCTGAAGCAGGGCTATCTG
AGCCAGGTCATCCACGAGATCGTGGACCTGATGATCCACTACCAGGCCGTGGTGGTGCTGGAGAACCTGA
ATTTCGGCTTTAAGAGCAAGAGGACCGGCATCGCCGAGAAGGCCGTGTACCAGCAGTTCGAGAAGATGCT
GATCGATAAGCTGAATTGCCTGGTGCTGAAGGACTATCCAGCAGAGAAAGTGGGAGGCGTGCTGAACCCA
TACCAGCTGACAGACCAGTTCACCTCCTTTGCCAAGATGGGCACCCAGTCTGGCTTCCTGTTTTACGTGC
CTGCCCCATATACATCTAAGATCGATCCCCTGACCGGCTTCGTGGACCCCTTCGTGTGGAAAACCATCAA
GAATCACGAGAGCCGCAAGCACTTCCTGGAGGGCTTCGACTTTCTGCACTACGACGTGAAAACCGGCGAC
TTCATCCTGCACTTTAAGATGAACAGAAATCTGTCCTTCCAGAGGGGCCTGCCCGGCTTTATGCCTGCAT
GGGATATCGTGTTCGAGAAGAACGAGACACAGTTTGACGCCAAGGGCACCCCTTTCATCGCCGGCAAGAG
AATCGTGCCAGTGATCGAGAATCACAGATTCACCGGCAGATACCGGGACCTGTATCCTGCCAACGAGCTG
ATCGCCCTGCTGGAGGAGAAGGGCATCGTGTTCAGGGATGGCTCCAACATCCTGCCAAAGCTGCTGGAGA
ATGACGATTCTCACGCCATCGACACGATGGTGGCCCTGATCCGCAGCGTGCTGCAGATGCGGAACTCCAA
TGCCGCCACAGGCGAGGACTATATCAACAGCCCCGTGCGCGATCTGAATGGCGTGTGCTTCGACTCCCGG
TTTCAGAACCCAGAGTGGCCAATGGACGCCGATGCCAATGGCGCCTACCACATCGCCCTGAAGGGCCAGC
TGCTGCTGAATCACCTGAAGGAGAGCAAGGATCTGAAGCTGCAGAACGGCATCTCCAATCAGGACTGGCT
GGCCTACATCCAGGAGCTGCGCAACAGCAGGGCTGACTATCCCTATGACGTGCCCGATTATGCCAGCGGC
TCCCCCAAGAAGAAGAGGAAGGTGGGATCCGGAGGGCCGAGCTCTGGCGCACCCCCACCAAGTGGAGGGT
CTCCTGCCGGGTCCCCAACATCTACTGAAGAAGGCACCAGCGAATCCGCAACGCCCGAGTCAGGCCCTGG
TACCTCCACAGAACCATCTGAAGGTAGTGCGCCTGGTTCCCCAGCTGGAAGCCCTACTTCCACCGAAGAA
GGCACGTCAACCGAACCAAGTGAAGGATCTGCCCCTGGGACCAGCACTGAACCATCTGAGATGGATGCTA
AGTCACTAACTGCCTGGTCCCGGACACTGGTGACCTTCAAGGATGTATTTGTGGACTTCACCAGGGAGGA
GTGGAAGCTGCTGGACACTGCTCAGCAGATCGTGTACAGAAATGTGATGCTGGAGAACTATAAGAACCTG
GTTTCCTTGGGTTATCAGCTTACTAAGCCAGATGTGATCCTCCGGTTGGAGAAGGGAGAAGAGCCCAGCG
GCCGCGCTACTAACTTCAGCCTGCTGAAGCAGGCTGGAGACGTGGAGGAGAACCCTGGACCTGTGTCTAA
GGGCGAAGAGCTGATTAAGGAGAACATGCACATGAAGCTGTACATGGAGGGCACCGTGGACAACCATCAC
TTCAAGTGCACATCCGAGGGCGAAGGCAAGCCCTACGAGGGCACCCAGACCATGAGAATCAAGGTGGTCG
AGGGCGGCCCTCTCCCCTTCGCCTTCGACATCCTGGCTACTAGCTTCCTCTACGGCAGCAAGACCTTCAT
CAACCACACCCAGGGCATCCCCGACTTCTTCAAGCAGTCCTTCCCTGAGGGCTTCACATGGGAGAGAGTC
ACCACATACGAAGACGGGGGCGTGCTGACCGCTACCCAGGACACCAGCCTCCAGGACGGCTGCCTCATCT
ACAACGTCAAGATCAGAGGGGTGAACTTCACATCCAACGGCCCTGTGATGCAGAAGAAAACACTCGGCTG
GGAGGCCTTCACCGAGACGCTGTACCCCGCTGACGGCGGCCTGGAAGGCAGAAACGACATGGCCCTGAAG
CTCGTGGGCGGGAGCCATCTGATCGCAAACGCCAAGACCACATATAGATCCAAGAAACCCGCTAAGAACC
TCAAGATGCCTGGCGTCTACTATGTGGACTACAGACTGGAAAGAATCAAGGAGGCCAACAACGAGACCTA
CGTCGAGCAGCACGAGGTGGCAGTGGCCAGATACTGCGACCTCCCTAGCAAACTGGGGCACAAGCTTAAT
TAAGCGATCGCCCTGCAGGCATGCAAGCTTGATATCAAGCTTATCGATAATCAACCTCTGGATTACAAAA
TTTGTGAAAGATTGACTGGTATTCTTAACTATGTTGCTCCTTTTACGCTATGTGGATACGCTGCTTTAAT
GCCTTTGTATCATGCTATTGCTTCCCGTATGGCTTTCATTTTCTCCTCCTTGTATAAATCCTGGTTGCTG
TCTCTTTATGAGGAGTTGTGGCCCGTTGTCAGGCAACGTGGCGTGGTGTGCACTGTGTTTGCTGACGCAA
CCCCCACTGGTTGGGGCATTGCCACCACCTGTCAGCTCCTTTCCGGGACTTTCGCTTTCCCCCTCCCTAT
TGCCACGGCGGAACTCATCGCCGCCTGCCTTGCCCGCTGCTGGACAGGGGCTCGGCTGTTGGGCACTGAC
AATTCCGTGGTGTTGTCGGGGAAATCATCGTCCTTTCCTTGGCTGCTCGCCTGTGTTGCCACCTGGATTC
TGCGCGGGACGTCCTTCTGCTACGTCCCTTCGGCCCTCAATCCAGCGGACCTTCCTTCCCGCGGCCTGCT
GCCGGCTCTGCGGCCTCTTCCGCGTCTTCGCCTTCGCCCTCAGACGAGTCGGATCTCCCTTTGGGCCGCC
TCCCCGCATCGATACCGTCGACCTCGAGGGAATTAATTCGAGCTCGGTACCTTTAAGACCAATGACTTAC
AAGGCAGCTGTAGATCTTAGCCACTTTTTAAAAGAAAAGGGGGGACTGGAAGGGCTAATTCACTCCCAAC
GAAGACAAGATCTGCTTTTTGCTTGTACTGGGTCTCTCTGGTTAGACCAGATCTGAGCCTGGGAGCTCTC
TGGCTAACTAGGGAACCCACTGCTTAAGCCTCAATAAAGCTTGCCTTGAGTGCTTCAAGTAGTGTGTGCC
CGTCTGTTGTGTGACTCTGGTAACTAGAGATCCCTCAGACCCTTTTAGTCAGTGTGGAAAATCTCTAGCA
GC
Features (pLannotate 1.2.2; 35 found; start..end, strand, type, name):
     23..41      -  promoter       SP6 promoter: promoter for bacteriophage SP6 RNA polymerase
    269..548     +  CDS            TcR (fragment): tetracycline efflux protein; tet; confers resistance to tetracycline
    549..597     -  misc_feature   bom (fragment): basis of mobility region from pBR322
    699..734     -  CDS            rop (fragment): Rop protein, which maintains plasmids at low copy number; rop
    829..933     +  promoter       AmpR promoter: bla
    934..1794    +  CDS            AmpR: β-lactamase; bla; confers resistance to ampicillin, carbenicillin, and related antibiotics
   1965..2553    +  rep_origin     ori: high-copy-number ColE1/pMB1/pBR322/pUC origin of replication
   2736..2792    +  CDS            lacI (fragment): lac repressor; lacI; The lac repressor binds to the lac operator to inhibit transcription in E. coli. This inhibition can be relieved by adding lactose or isopropyl-β-D-thiogalactopyranoside (IPTG).
   2799..3128    +  promoter       SV40 promoter: SV40 enhancer and early promoter
   3328..3447    +  CDS            gpt (fragment): XGPT_ECOLI - Also known as gpp, gxu. Experimental evidence at protein level: Swiss-Prot protein existence level 1. Purine salvage pathway enzyme that catalyzes the transfer of the ribosyl-5-phosphate group from 5-phospho-alpha-D-ribose 1- diphosphate (PRPP) to the N9 position of the 6-oxopurines guanine and xanthine to form the corresponding ribonucleotides GMP (guanosine 5'- monophosphate) and XMP (xanthosine 5'-monophosphate), with the release of PPi. To a lesser extent, also acts on hypoxanthine (PubMed:9100006, PubMed:3886014). Does not ribophosphorylate adenine (PubMed:3886014). From Esch
   3447..3782    +  CDS            gpt (fragment): XGPT_ECOLI - Also known as gpp, gxu. Experimental evidence at protein level: Swiss-Prot protein existence level 1. Purine salvage pathway enzyme that catalyzes the transfer of the ribosyl-5-phosphate group from 5-phospho-alpha-D-ribose 1- diphosphate (PRPP) to the N9 position of the 6-oxopurines guanine and xanthine to form the corresponding ribonucleotides GMP (guanosine 5'- monophosphate) and XMP (xanthosine 5'-monophosphate), with the release of PPi. To a lesser extent, also acts on hypoxanthine (PubMed:9100006, PubMed:3886014). Does not ribophosphorylate adenine (PubMed:3886014). From Esch
   3877..4182    +  CDS            frsA (fragment): FRSA_ECOLI - Also known as yafA. Experimental evidence at protein level: Swiss-Prot protein existence level 1. Catalyzes the hydrolysis of esters (PubMed:15808744). Displays esterase activity toward pNP-butyrate (PubMed:15808744). May stimulate mixed-acid fermentation by acting as a fermentation/respiration switch that down-regulates respiration and up- regulates fermentation rates (PubMed:15169777). From Escherichia coli (strain K12).
   4186..4260    +  CDS            small t antigen (fragment): SV40 (simian virus 40) small t antigen
   4262..4327    +  intron         small t intron: SV40 (simian virus 40) small t antigen intron
   4457..4477    +  CDS            SV40 NLS: nuclear localization signal of SV40 (simian virus 40) large T antigen
   4796..4879    +  CDS            large T antigen (fragment): large T antigen from SV40 (simian virus 40)
   4902..5036    +  polyA_signal   SV40 poly(A) signal: SV40 polyadenylation signal
   5203..5532    +  CDS            nef (fragment): NEF_HV1BR - Experimental evidence at protein level: Swiss-Prot protein existence level 1. Extracellular Nef protein targets CD4(+) T-lymphocytes for apoptosis by interacting with CXCR4 surface receptors (PubMed:14990729). From Human immunodeficiency virus type 1 group M subtype B (isolate BRU/LAI) (HIV-1).
   5580..5837    +  LTR            5' LTR (truncated): truncated 5' long terminal repeat (LTR) from HIV-1
   5884..6009    +  misc_feature   HIV-1 Ψ: packaging signal of human immunodeficiency virus type 1
   5993..6331    +  CDS            HIV-1 gag (fragment): gag protein from human immunodeficiency virus 1; gag
   6506..6739    +  misc_feature   RRE: The Rev response element (RRE) of HIV-1 allows for Rev-dependent mRNA export from the nucleus to the cytoplasm.
   7116..7216    +  CDS            Rev (fragment): human immunodeficiency virus 1 (HIV-1) Rev protein; rev; enhances nuclear export of unspliced and incompletely spliced viral mRNAs
   7253..7370    +  misc_feature   cPPT/CTS: central polypurine tract and central termination sequence of HIV-1
   7407..7430    -  misc_feature   MCS (fragment): pBluescript multiple cloning site
   8112..8519    +  promoter       SFFV promoter: spleen focus-forming virus long terminal repeat (LTR) promoter
   8778..12695   +  CDS            AsCpf1: CRISPR-associated protein from Acidaminococcus sp. BV3L6 (Zetsche et al., 2015)
  13041..13226   +  CDS            KRAB: Krüppel-associated box (KRAB) transcriptional repression domain from the human zinc finger protein ZNF10 (Margolin et al., 1994)
  13293..14000   +  CDS            mTagBFP2: mTagBFP2 is a basic (constitutively fluorescent) blue fluorescent protein published in 2011, derived from Entacmaea quadricolor. It is reported to be a very rapidly-maturing monomer with very low acid sensitivity.
  14012..14030   +  misc_feature   MCS (fragment): pUC18/19 multiple cloning site
  14031..14049   +  misc_feature   MCS (fragment): pBluescript multiple cloning site
  14049..14637   +  misc_feature   WPRE: woodchuck hepatitis virus posttranscriptional regulatory element
  14638..14660   +  misc_feature   MCS (fragment): pBluescript multiple cloning site
  14677..14745   +  CDS            nef (fragment): NEF_HV1Z2 - Experimental evidence at protein level: Swiss-Prot protein existence level 1. Extracellular Nef protein targets CD4(+) T-lymphocytes for apoptosis by interacting with CXCR4 surface receptors. From Human immunodeficiency virus type 1 group M subtype D (isolate Z2/CDC-Z34) (HIV-1).
  14747..14980   +  LTR            3' LTR (ΔU3): self-inactivating 3' long terminal repeat (LTR) from HIV-1
