[The description below was written by a language model from this plasmid's Addgene catalogue record and pLannotate feature annotations shown in this document.]
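Description:
pCH4 (denAsCas12a-KRAB lenti) is a roughly 15 kb HIV-1-based lentiviral transfer plasmid for stable expression of a Cas12a-based CRISPR interference effector in mammalian cells. It is built by Gibson cloning on an earlier lentiviral backbone and is propagated in E. coli through a high-copy ColE1/pUC-type origin with ampicillin selection (AmpR). The bacterial portion also carries non-functional remnants of older vector lineages, including fragments of TcR, rop, bom and an SV40 promoter–gpt–SV40 small t intron/poly(A) region. The viral segment contains a truncated 5' LTR, the Ψ packaging signal with a partial gag sequence, the RRE for Rev-dependent export of the genomic RNA, the cPPT/CTS, a WPRE to boost transcript expression, and a ΔU3 self-inactivating 3' LTR. Packaging functions must therefore be supplied in trans.

The payload is driven by a UCOE-SFFV promoter. The SFFV LTR promoter is annotated, while the ubiquitous chromatin opening element, which is intended to resist silencing of the integrated cassette, is recorded in the catalogue but not called in the feature table. The open reading frame encodes Acidaminococcus Cas12a (AsCpf1) carrying D908A, which inactivates the nuclease, together with E174R/S542R/K548R, the "enhanced" AsCas12a substitutions. The protein has an N-terminal 6xMyc-NLS and a C-terminal HA tag, SV40 NLS, XTEN80 linker and the ZNF10 KRAB repression domain. A P2A peptide then releases TagBFP2 as a separate blue fluorescent marker for identifying or sorting transduced cells. No drug selection marker for mammalian cells is evident, and no crRNA expression cassette is annotated, so guide arrays would come from a separate construct. The associated work concerns multiplexed, higher-order combinatorial chromatin perturbation.
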