Addgene plasmid #217331: pCH4 (denAsCas12a-KRAB lenti)
Purpose: Lentiviral expression of denAsCas12a-KRAB
Depositing lab: Luke Gilbert. Depositing organization: University of California, San Francisco (UCSF). Publication: Engineered CRISPR-Cas12a for higher-order combinatorial chromatin perturbations. Hsiung CC, Wilson CM, Sambold NA, Dai R, Chen Q, Teyssier N, Misiukiewicz S, Arab A, O'Loughlin T, Cofsky JC, Shi J, Gilbert LA. Nat Biotechnol. 2024 May 17. doi: 10.1038/s41587-024-02224-0. PubMed 38760567.
Backbone
  Vector backbone: Addgene plasmid # 188765
  Backbone manufacturer: Marco Jost, Jonathan Weissman
  Vector type: Lentiviral, CRISPR
Growth in bacteria
  Bacterial resistance: Ampicillin, 100 μg/mL
  Growth temperature: 37°C
  Growth strain: NEB Stable
  Copy number: High Copy
Gene/Insert
  Gene/Insert name: denAsCas12a
  Species: Acidaminococcus
  Mutation: D908A/E174R/S542R/K548R
  Promoter: UCOE-SFFV
  Tag / fusion protein: 6xMycNLS (N terminal on insert); HA-SV40NLS-XTEN80-KRAB-P2A-TagBFP2 (C terminal on insert)
  Cloning method: Gibson Cloning
Terms and licenses: Academic/Nonprofit Terms; Industry Terms: Not Available to Industry
Depositor comments: Please visit https://doi.org/10.1101/2023.09.18.558350 for bioRxiv preprint.
How to cite: pCH4 (denAsCas12a-KRAB lenti) was a gift from Luke Gilbert (Addgene plasmid # 217331 ; http://n2t.net/addgene:217331 ; RRID:Addgene_217331)
